>Addgene plasmid #57975 | mOrange2-VASP-5 | depositor partial sequence | sequence record 89123 | insert sequence
ACGTCAGATCCGCTAGCGCTACCGGTCGCCACCATGGTGAGCAAGGGCGAGGAGAATAACATGGCCATCA
TCAAGGAGTTCATGCGCTTCAAGGTGCGCATGGAGGGCTCCGTGAACGGCCACGAGTTCGAGATCGAGGG
CGAGGGCGAGGGCCGCCCCTACGAGGGCTTTCAGACCGCTAAGCTGAAGGTGACCAAGGGTGGCCCCCTG
CCCTTCGCCTGGGACATCCTGTCCCCTCATTTCACCTACGGCTCCAAGGCCTACGTGAAGCACCCCGCCG
ACATCCCCGACTACTTCAAGCTGTCCTTCCCCGAGGGCTTCAAGTGGGAGCGCGTGATGAACTACGAGGA
CGGCGGCGTGGTGACCGTGACCCAGGACTCCTCCCTGCAGGACGGCGAGTTCATCTACAAGGTGAAGCTG
CGCGGCACCAACTTCCCCTCCGACGGCCCCGTGATGCAGAAGAAGACCATGGGCTGGGAGGCCTCCTCCG
AGCGGATGTACCCCGAGGACGGTGCCCTGAAGGGCAAGATCAAGATGAGGCTGAAGCTGAAGGACGGCGG
CCACTACACCTCCGAGGTCAAGACCACCTACAAGGCCAAGAAGCCCGTGCAGCTGCCCGGCGCCTACATC
GTCGACATCAAGTTGGACATCACCTCCCACAACGAGGACTACACCATCGTGGAACAGTACGAACGCGCCG
AGGGCCGCCACTCCACCGGCGGCATGGACGAGCTGTACAAGTCCGGACTCAGATCTATGAGCGAGACGGT
CATCTGTTCCAGCCGGGCTACTGTGATGCTTTATGATGACAGCAACAAGCGATGGCTCCCTGCTGGCACT
GGTCCCCAGGCCTTCAGCCGCGTCCAGATATACCACAACCCCACTGCTAACTCCTTCCGAGTTGTTGGCC
GCAAGATGCAGCCGGATCAGCAGGTGGTTATCAACTGTGCCATCATTCGGGGTGTCAAGTACAATCAGGC
CACTCCCATCTTCCATCAGTGGCGAGATGCCCGCCAGGTCTGGGGCCTCAACTTCGGCAGCAAGGAGGAC
GCCATACAGTTTGCAACAGGCATGGCCAACGCCCTAGAGGCCTTGGAAGGAGGTGGGCCTCCCCCAGCCC
CAGCACCCCCTGCCTGGTCTGCCCAGAATGGTCCCTCCCCAGAGGAGCTGGAACAACAGAAAAGGCAGCC
GGAGCATATGGAGCGCCGGGTCTCCAATGCAGGAGGCCCACCTGCTCCCCCAGCTGGGGGCCCTCCTCCA
CCTCCAGGACCTCCCCCTCCTCCAGGTCCCCCCCCACCCCCAGGTCTGCCCTCCTCAGGGGTATCTGGGG
CAGGTCATGGAGCAGGGGCAGCCCCACCCCCTGCACCCCCACTCCCTACAACACAGGGCCCCAATAGTGG
GGGTTCCGGGGCCCCAGGCCTGGCTGCTGCCATTGCTGGAGCCAAACTCAGGAAAGTGAGCAAGCAGGAG
GAGGCCTCTGGGGGGCCCCTGGCCCCCAAAGCTGAGAACAGTCGAAGCACTGGTGGGGGGCTTATGGAAG
AGATGAACGCCATGCTGGCCCGGAGAAGAAAAGCCACACAGGTTGGGGAGAAGCCCCCCAAAGACGAGTC
AGCCAGTGAGGAGTCAGAGGCCCGACTCCCTGCCCAGAGTGAACCTGTGAGAAGACCCTGGGAGAAGAAC
AGCACAACCTTGCCAAGGATGAAGTCGTCCTCTTCTGTGACTACCTCCGAGGCCCACCCCTCGACGCCCT
GCTCCAGTGATGACTCCGACTTGGAGAGGGTGAAGCAGGAGCTTCTGGAAGAGGTGCGGAAGGAGCTACA
GAAAATGAAAGAGGAAATCATCGAAGTCTTTGTCCAGGAGCTGAGGAAGCGGGGTTCTCCTTGAGCGGCC
GCGACTCTAGATCATAATCAGCCATAC
