[The description below was written by a language model from this plasmid's Addgene catalogue record.]
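Description:
mOrange2-VASP-5 is a mammalian expression plasmid that produces mouse VASP (vasodilator-stimulated phosphoprotein) fused to the orange fluorescent protein mOrange2. It is built on an mOrange2 fluorescent-protein backbone of about 4.75 kb without the insert. It is maintained as a high-copy plasmid in E. coli under kanamycin selection. A neomycin resistance marker allows G418 selection of transfected mammalian cells, so stable lines can be derived as well as transient expressers. The record includes no feature table, so the replication origin and the exact layout of the resistance cassette are not documented here.

Expression of the fusion is driven by the CMV promoter, a strong constitutive promoter in most mammalian cell types. The listed 3′ sequencing primer suggests an SV40 polyadenylation signal downstream of the coding region. The VASP insert corresponds to the mouse transcript and carries an A209T substitution relative to the reference; the record does not comment on any functional consequence of this change. The record also does not explicitly state the position of the tag or the linker. The name suggests mOrange2 lies N-terminal to VASP and that "5" refers to a linker length, but this is inference only.

VASP is an Ena/VASP family actin regulator that concentrates at focal adhesions, along stress fibres and at the tips of protrusive actin structures. Accordingly, the construct is intended as a localization marker for actin and focal adhesions in fluorescence microscopy. The mOrange2 tag has excitation and emission maxima of 549 and 565 nm, which suits multicolour experiments alongside green or far-red probes.
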