Addgene plasmid #57975: mOrange2-VASP-5
Purpose: Localization: Actin/Focal Adhesions, Excitation: 549, Emission: 565
Depositing lab: Michael Davidson. Depositing organization: Florida State University, Tallahassee.
Backbone
  Vector backbone: mOrange2
  Backbone size w/o insert (bp): 4750
  Vector type: Mammalian Expression
  Selectable markers: Neomycin (select with G418)
Growth in bacteria
  Bacterial resistance: Kanamycin, 50 μg/mL
  Growth temperature: 37°C
  Growth strain: DH5alpha
  Copy number: High Copy
Gene/Insert
  Gene/Insert name: VASP (alt name: NM_009499)
  Species: M. musculus (mouse)
  Mutation: A209T in VASP
  Promoter: CMV
  Tag / fusion protein: mOrange2
  Cloning method: Unknown
  Sequencing primers: 5′ CMV-F; 3′ SV40pA-R
Terms and licenses: Academic/Nonprofit Terms; Industry Terms: Not Available to Industry
Depositor comments: . Excitation = 549; Emission = 565
How to cite: mOrange2-VASP-5 was a gift from Michael Davidson (Addgene plasmid # 57975 ; http://n2t.net/addgene:57975 ; RRID:Addgene_57975)
